Addgene plasmid #220620: gTBEv4
Purpose: vector for encoding an engineered glycosylase-based thymine (T) base editor (gTBEv4) driven by EF1a promoter, guide RNAs compatible with SpCas9 driven by hU6, mCherry driven by CBh promoter
Depositing lab: Huawei Tong. Depositing organization: HuidaGene Therapeutics Co., Ltd. Publication: Development of deaminase-free T-to-S base editor and C-to-G base editor by engineered human uracil DNA glycosylase. Tong H, Wang H, Wang X, Liu N, Li G, Wu D, Li Y, Jin M, Li H, Wei Y, Li T, Yuan Y, Shi L, Yao X, Zhou Y, Yang H. Nat Commun. 2024 Jun 8;15(1):4897. doi: 10.1038/s41467-024-49343-5. PubMed 38851742.
Backbone
  Vector backbone: pEF1a
  Vector type: Mammalian Expression
Growth in bacteria
  Bacterial resistance: Ampicillin, 100 μg/mL
  Growth temperature: 37°C
  Growth strain: DH5alpha
  Copy number: High Copy
Gene/Insert
  Gene/Insert name: nSpCas9(Nterm)-XTEN-hUNG2-XTEN-Cas9(Cterm) (alt name: nSpCas9(2-1248;D10A)-XTEN-hUNG2(del1-88;Y156A,A214T,Q259A,Y284D)-XTEN-Cas9(1249-1368))
  Species: Synthetic
  Mutation: hUNG2(del1-88;Y156A,A214T,Q259A,Y284D), SpCas9(D10A)
  Promoter: hU6, EF1a
  Cloning method: Gibson Cloning
Terms and licenses: Academic/Nonprofit Terms; Industry Terms: Not Available to Industry
Depositor comments: Please visit https://doi.org/10.1101/2024.01.01.573809 for bioRxiv preprint.
How to cite: gTBEv4 was a gift from Huawei Tong (Addgene plasmid # 220620 ; http://n2t.net/addgene:220620 ; RRID:Addgene_220620)
