[The description below was written by a language model from this plasmid's Addgene catalogue record and pLannotate feature annotations shown in this document.]
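Description:
gTBEv4 is a 10.5 kb mammalian expression plasmid on a pEF1a backbone that delivers a deaminase-free, glycosylase-based thymine base editor together with a guide RNA cassette and a fluorescent marker. It is maintained in E. coli through a high-copy ColE1/pUC-type origin and selected with ampicillin via the β-lactamase gene.

The plasmid carries three expression units arranged in the same orientation. A human U6 RNA polymerase III promoter sits upstream of the Streptococcus pyogenes Cas9 guide RNA scaffold, providing expression of SpCas9-compatible guides; the annotation also detects a second, partial scaffold fragment immediately downstream. The record does not specify any spacer sequence. Next, the EF-1α core promoter with portions of its intron A drives the editor, followed by an SV40 polyadenylation signal; a T7 promoter lies just upstream of the coding region. The editor is an inlaid fusion. SpCas9 nickase (D10A) residues 2–1248 are joined by an XTEN linker to an engineered human uracil DNA glycosylase (hUNG2 lacking residues 1–88 and carrying Y156A, A214T, Q259A and Y284D). A second XTEN linker then connects to Cas9 residues 1249–1368. The feature table reflects this layout, with the UNG fragment sitting between Cas9 segments. Finally, a CBh promoter (CMV enhancer, chicken β-actin promoter and hybrid intron) drives mCherry, terminated by a bGH poly(A) signal, which allows transfected cells to be identified or sorted.

The associated publication describes deaminase-free T-to-S and C-to-G base editors built from engineered human uracil DNA glycosylase. The construct is intended for guide-directed thymine base editing in mammalian cells.
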