Features (pLannotate 1.2.2; 20 found; start..end, strand, type, name):
      1..105     -  promoter       AmpR promoter: bla
    144..384     +  promoter       U6 promoter: RNA polymerase III promoter for human U6 snRNA
    411..486     +  misc_RNA       gRNA scaffold: guide RNA scaffold for the Streptococcus pyogenes CRISPR/Cas9 system
    493..536     +  misc_RNA       gRNA scaffold (fragment): guide RNA scaffold for the Streptococcus pyogenes CRISPR/Cas9 system
    592..803     +  promoter       EF-1α core promoter: core promoter for human elongation factor EF-1α
    804..913     +  intron         EF-1α intron A (fragment): intron upstream of the start codon of human EF-1α
   1539..1742    +  intron         EF-1α intron A: truncated intron upstream of the start codon of human EF-1α
   1768..1786    +  promoter       T7 promoter: promoter for bacteriophage T7 RNA polymerase
   1869..3470    +  CDS            dCas9(N): N-terminal portion of catalytically inactive Streptococcus pyogenes dCas9 carrying the D10A mutation (Zetsche et al., 2015)
   3471..5609    +  CDS            Cas9(C) (fragment): C-terminal portion of Streptococcus pyogenes Cas9 (Zetsche et al., 2015)
   5706..6380    +  CDS            UNG (fragment): UNG_HUMAN - Also known as DGU, UNG1 Experimental evidence at protein level: Swiss-Prot protein existence level 1. Excises uracil residues from the DNA which can arise as a result of misincorporation of dUMP residues by DNA polymerase or due to deamination of cytosine. From Homo sapiens (Human).
   6477..6832    +  CDS            Cas9(C) (fragment): C-terminal portion of Streptococcus pyogenes Cas9 (Zetsche et al., 2015)
   6911..7045    +  polyA_signal   SV40 poly(A) signal: SV40 polyadenylation signal
   7059..7344    +  enhancer       CMV enhancer: human cytomegalovirus immediate early enhancer; contains an 18-bp deletion relative to the standard CMV enhancer
   7346..7622    +  promoter       chicken β-actin promoter: No description available
   7623..7850    +  intron         hybrid intron: hybrid between chicken β-actin (CBA) and minute virus of mice (MMV) introns (Gray et al., 2011)
   7875..8584    +  CDS            mCherry (fragment): monomeric derivative of DsRed fluorescent protein (Shaner et al., 2004) mammalian codon-optimized
   8608..8719    +  polyA_signal   bGH poly(A) signal: bovine growth hormone polyadenylation signal
   8840..9428    -  rep_origin     ori: high-copy-number ColE1/pMB1/pBR322/pUC origin of replication
   9599..10459   -  CDS            AmpR: β-lactamase; bla; confers resistance to ampicillin, carbenicillin, and related antibiotics
>Addgene plasmid #220620 | gTBEv4 | addgene full sequence | sequence record 436970 | Addgene NGS Result
ACTCTTCCTTTTTCAATATTATTGAAGCATTTATCAGGGTTATTGTCTCATGAGCGGATACATATTTGAA
TGTATTTAGAAAAATAAACAAATAGGGGTTCCGCGCACATTTCCCCGAAAAGTGCCACCTGACGTCTAAG
TAGGAGGGCCTATTTCCCATGATTCCTTCATATTTGCATATACGATACAAGGCTGTTAGAGAGATAATTG
GAATTAATTTGACTGTAAACACAAAGATATTAGTACAAAATACGTGACGTAGAAAGTAATAATTTCTTGG
GTAGTTTGCAGTTTTAAAATTATGTTTTAAAATGGACTATCATATGCTTACCGTAACTTGAAAGTATTTC
GATTTCTTGGCTTTATATATCTTGTGGAAAGGACGAAACACCGGGTCTTCGAGAAGACCTGTTTTAGAGC
TAGAAATAGCAAGTTAAAATAAGGCTAGTCCGTTATCAACTTGAAAAAGTGGCACCGAGTCGGTGCTTTT
TTGTTTTAGAGCTAGAAATAGCAAGTTAAAATAAGGCTAGTCCGTTTTTAGCGCGTGCGCCAATTCTGCA
GACAAATGGCTCGGCTCCGGTGCCCGTCAGTGGGCAGAGCGCACATCGCCCACAGTCCCCGAGAAGTTGG
GGGGAGGGGTCGGCAATTGAACCGGTGCCTAGAGAAGGTGGCGCGGGGTAAACTGGGAAAGTGATGTCGT
GTACTGGCTCCGCCTTTTTCCCGAGGGTGGGGGAGAACCGTATATAAGTGCAGTAGTCGCCGTGAACGTT
CTTTTTCGCAACGGGTTTGCCGCCAGAACACAGGTAAGTGCCGTGTGTGGTTCCCGCGGGCCTGGCCTCT
TTACGGGTTATGGCCCTTGCGTGCCTTGAATTACTTCCACCTGGCTGCAGTACGTGATTCTTGATCCCGA
GCTTCGGGTTGGAAGTGGGTGGGAGAGTTCGAGGCCTTGCGCTTAAGGAGCCCCTTCGCCTCGTGCTTGA
GTTGAGGCCTGGCCTGGGCGCTGGGGCCGCCGCGTGCGAATCTGGTGGCACCTTCGCGCCTGTCTCGCTG
CTTTCGATAAGTCTCTAGCCATTTAAAATTTTTGATGACCTGCTGCGACGCTTTTTTTCTGGCAAGATAG
TCTTGTAAATGCGGGCCAAGATCTGCACACTGGTATTTCGGTTTTTGGGGCCGCGGGCGGCGACGGGGCC
CGTGCGTCCCAGCGCACATGTTCGGCGAGGCGGGGCCTGCGAGCGCGGCAACCGAGAATCGGACGGGGGT
AGTCTCAAGCTGGCCGGCCTGCTCTGGTGCCTGGCCTCGCGCCGCCGTGTATCGCCCCGCCCTGGGCGGC
AAGGCTGGCCCGGTCGGCACCAGTTGCGTGAGCGGAAAGATGGCCGCTTCCCGGCCCTGCTGCAGGGAGC
TCAAAATGGAGGACGCGGCGCTCGGGAGAGCGGGCGGGTGAGTCACCCACACAAAGGAAAAGGGCCTTTC
CGTCCTCAGCCGTCGCTTCATGTGACTCCACGGAGTACCGGGCGCCGTCCAGGCACCTCGATTAGTTCTC
GAGCTTTTGGAGTACGTCGTCTTTAGGTTGGGGGGAGGGGTTTTATGCGATGGAGTTTCCCCACACTGAG
TGGGTGGAGACTGAAGTTAGGCCAGCTTGGCACTTGATGTAATTCTCCTTGGAATTTGCCCTTTTTGAGT
TTGGATCTTGGTTCATTCTCAAGCCTCAGACAGTGGTTCAAAGTTTTTTTCTTCCATTTCAGGTGTCGTG
AGGAATTAGCTTGGTACTAATACGACTCACTATAGGGAGAGCCGCCACCATGAAACGGACAGCCGACGGA
AGCGAGTTCGAGTCACCAAAGAAGAAGCGGAAAGTCTCTGGCGGCTCAGACAAGAAGTACAGCATCGGCC
TGGCCATCGGCACCAACTCTGTGGGCTGGGCCGTGATCACCGACGAGTACAAGGTGCCCAGCAAGAAATT
CAAGGTGCTGGGCAACACCGACCGGCACAGCATCAAGAAGAACCTGATCGGAGCCCTGCTGTTCGACAGC
GGCGAAACAGCCGAGGCCACCCGGCTGAAGAGAACCGCCAGAAGAAGATACACCAGACGGAAGAACCGGA
TCTGCTATCTGCAAGAGATCTTCAGCAACGAGATGGCCAAGGTGGACGACAGCTTCTTCCACAGACTGGA
AGAGTCCTTCCTGGTGGAAGAGGATAAGAAGCACGAGCGGCACCCCATCTTCGGCAACATCGTGGACGAG
GTGGCCTACCACGAGAAGTACCCCACCATCTACCACCTGAGAAAGAAACTGGTGGACAGCACCGACAAGG
CCGACCTGCGGCTGATCTATCTGGCCCTGGCCCACATGATCAAGTTCCGGGGCCACTTCCTGATCGAGGG
CGACCTGAACCCCGACAACAGCGACGTGGACAAGCTGTTCATCCAGCTGGTGCAGACCTACAACCAGCTG
TTCGAGGAAAACCCCATCAACGCCAGCGGCGTGGACGCCAAGGCCATCCTGTCTGCCAGACTGAGCAAGA
GCAGACGGCTGGAAAATCTGATCGCCCAGCTGCCCGGCGAGAAGAAGAATGGCCTGTTCGGAAACCTGAT
TGCCCTGAGCCTGGGCCTGACCCCCAACTTCAAGAGCAACTTCGACCTGGCCGAGGATGCCAAACTGCAG
CTGAGCAAGGACACCTACGACGACGACCTGGACAACCTGCTGGCCCAGATCGGCGACCAGTACGCCGACC
TGTTTCTGGCCGCCAAGAACCTGTCCGACGCCATCCTGCTGAGCGACATCCTGAGAGTGAACACCGAGAT
CACCAAGGCCCCCCTGAGCGCCTCTATGATCAAGAGATACGACGAGCACCACCAGGACCTGACCCTGCTG
AAAGCTCTCGTGCGGCAGCAGCTGCCTGAGAAGTACAAAGAGATTTTCTTCGACCAGAGCAAGAACGGCT
ACGCCGGCTACATTGACGGCGGAGCCAGCCAGGAAGAGTTCTACAAGTTCATCAAGCCCATCCTGGAAAA
GATGGACGGCACCGAGGAACTGCTCGTGAAGCTGAACAGAGAGGACCTGCTGCGGAAGCAGCGGACCTTC
GACAACGGCAGCATCCCCCACCAGATCCACCTGGGAGAGCTGCACGCCATTCTGCGGCGGCAGGAAGATT
TTTACCCATTCCTGAAGGACAACCGGGAAAAGATCGAGAAGATCCTGACCTTCCGCATCCCCTACTACGT
GGGCCCTCTGGCCAGGGGAAACAGCAGATTCGCCTGGATGACCAGAAAGAGCGAGGAAACCATCACCCCC
TGGAACTTCGAGGAAGTGGTGGACAAGGGCGCTTCCGCCCAGAGCTTCATCGAGCGGATGACCAACTTCG
ATAAGAACCTGCCCAACGAGAAGGTGCTGCCCAAGCACAGCCTGCTGTACGAGTACTTCACCGTGTATAA
CGAGCTGACCAAAGTGAAATACGTGACCGAGGGAATGAGAAAGCCCGCCTTCCTGAGCGGCGAGCAGAAA
AAGGCCATCGTGGACCTGCTGTTCAAGACCAACCGGAAAGTGACCGTGAAGCAGCTGAAAGAGGACTACT
TCAAGAAAATCGAGTGCTTCGACTCCGTGGAAATCTCCGGCGTGGAAGATCGGTTCAACGCCTCCCTGGG
CACATACCACGATCTGCTGAAAATTATCAAGGACAAGGACTTCCTGGACAATGAGGAAAACGAGGACATT
CTGGAAGATATCGTGCTGACCCTGACACTGTTTGAGGACAGAGAGATGATCGAGGAACGGCTGAAAACCT
ATGCCCACCTGTTCGACGACAAAGTGATGAAGCAGCTGAAGCGGCGGAGATACACCGGCTGGGGCAGGCT
GAGCCGGAAGCTGATCAACGGCATCCGGGACAAGCAGTCCGGCAAGACAATCCTGGATTTCCTGAAGTCC
GACGGCTTCGCCAACAGAAACTTCATGCAGCTGATCCACGACGACAGCCTGACCTTTAAAGAGGACATCC
AGAAAGCCCAGGTGTCCGGCCAGGGCGATAGCCTGCACGAGCACATTGCCAATCTGGCCGGCAGCCCCGC
CATTAAGAAGGGCATCCTGCAGACAGTGAAGGTGGTGGACGAGCTCGTGAAAGTGATGGGCCGGCACAAG
CCCGAGAACATCGTGATCGAAATGGCCAGAGAGAACCAGACCACCCAGAAGGGACAGAAGAACAGCCGCG
AGAGAATGAAGCGGATCGAAGAGGGCATCAAAGAGCTGGGCAGCCAGATCCTGAAAGAACACCCCGTGGA
AAACACCCAGCTGCAGAACGAGAAGCTGTACCTGTACTACCTGCAGAATGGGCGGGATATGTACGTGGAC
CAGGAACTGGACATCAACCGGCTGTCCGACTACGATGTGGACCATATCGTGCCTCAGAGCTTTCTGAAGG
ACGACTCCATCGACAACAAGGTGCTGACCAGAAGCGACAAGAACCGGGGCAAGAGCGACAACGTGCCCTC
CGAAGAGGTCGTGAAGAAGATGAAGAACTACTGGCGGCAGCTGCTGAACGCCAAGCTGATTACCCAGAGA
AAGTTCGACAATCTGACCAAGGCCGAGAGAGGCGGCCTGAGCGAACTGGATAAGGCCGGCTTCATCAAGA
GACAGCTGGTGGAAACCCGGCAGATCACAAAGCACGTGGCACAGATCCTGGACTCCCGGATGAACACTAA
GTACGACGAGAATGACAAGCTGATCCGGGAAGTGAAAGTGATCACCCTGAAGTCCAAGCTGGTGTCCGAT
TTCCGGAAGGATTTCCAGTTTTACAAAGTGCGCGAGATCAACAACTACCACCACGCCCACGACGCCTACC
TGAACGCCGTCGTGGGAACCGCCCTGATCAAAAAGTACCCTAAGCTGGAAAGCGAGTTCGTGTACGGCGA
CTACAAGGTGTACGACGTGCGGAAGATGATCGCCAAGAGCGAGCAGGAAATCGGCAAGGCTACCGCCAAG
TACTTCTTCTACAGCAACATCATGAACTTTTTCAAGACCGAGATTACCCTGGCCAACGGCGAGATCCGGA
AGCGGCCTCTGATCGAGACAAACGGCGAAACCGGGGAGATCGTGTGGGATAAGGGCCGGGATTTTGCCAC
CGTGCGGAAAGTGCTGAGCATGCCCCAAGTGAATATCGTGAAAAAGACCGAGGTGCAGACAGGCGGCTTC
AGCAAAGAGTCTATCCTGCCCAAGAGGAACAGCGATAAGCTGATCGCCAGAAAGAAGGACTGGGACCCTA
AGAAGTACGGCGGCTTCGACAGCCCCACCGTGGCCTATTCTGTGCTGGTGGTGGCCAAAGTGGAAAAGGG
CAAGTCCAAGAAACTGAAGAGTGTGAAAGAGCTGCTGGGGATCACCATCATGGAAAGAAGCAGCTTCGAG
AAGAATCCCATCGACTTTCTGGAAGCCAAGGGCTACAAAGAAGTGAAAAAGGACCTGATCATCAAGCTGC
CTAAGTACTCCCTGTTCGAGCTGGAAAACGGCCGGAAGAGAATGCTGGCCTCTGCCGGCGAACTGCAGAA
GGGAAACGAACTGGCCCTGCCCTCCAAATATGTGAACTTCCTGTACCTGGCCAGCCACTATGAGAAGCTG
AAGGGCTCCAGTGGAGGCTCATCAGGAGGTTCATCAGGCTCAGAGACACCCGGAACCTCTGAAAGCGCCA
CACCAGAGAGCTCTGGTGGATCCAGTGGGGGTTCAAACGTGCCCGTGGGCTTTGGAGAGAGCTGGAAGAA
GCACCTCAGCGGGGAGTTCGGGAAACCGTATTTTATCAAGCTAATGGGATTTGTTGCAGAAGAAAGAAAG
CATTACACTGTTTATCCACCCCCACACCAAGTGTTCACCTGGACCCAGATGTGTGACATAAAAGATGTGA
AGGTTGTCATCCTGGGACAGGATCCAGCCCATGGACCTAATCAAGCTCACGGGCTCTGCTTTAGTGTTCA
AAGGCCTGTTCCGCCTCCGCCCAGTTTGGAGAACATTTATAAAGAGTTGTCTACAGACATAGAGGATTTT
GTTCATCCTGGCCATGGAGATTTATCTGGGTGGGCCAAGCAAGGTGTTCTCCTTCTCAACACCGTCCTCA
CGGTTCGTGCCCATCAAGCCAACTCTCATAAGGAGCGAGGCTGGGAGCAGTTCACTGATGCAGTTGTGTC
CTGGCTAAATCAGAACTCGAATGGCCTTGTTTTCTTGCTCTGGGGCTCTTATGCTGCCAAGAAGGGCAGT
GCCATTGATAGGAAGCGGCACCATGTACTACAGACGGCTCATCCCTCCCCTTTGTCAGTGGACAGAGGGT
TCTTTGGATGTAGACACTTTTCAAAGACCAATGAGCTGCTGCAGAAGTCTGGCAAGAAGCCCATTGACTG
GAAGGAGCTGTCCGGGGGTAGCTCTGGCGGCAGCAGTGGATCAGAGACACCCGGTACCTCCGAGAGCGCA
ACCCCAGAGTCCTCTGGTGGGTCTAGCGGTGGCAGTCCCGAGGATAATGAGCAGAAACAGCTGTTTGTGG
AACAGCACAAGCACTACCTGGACGAGATCATCGAGCAGATCAGCGAGTTCTCCAAGAGAGTGATCCTGGC
CGACGCTAATCTGGACAAAGTGCTGTCCGCCTACAACAAGCACCGGGATAAGCCCATCAGAGAGCAGGCC
GAGAATATCATCCACCTGTTTACCCTGACCAATCTGGGAGCCCCTGCCGCCTTCAAGTACTTTGACACCA
CCATCGACCGGAAGAGGTACACCAGCACCAAAGAGGTGCTGGACGCCACCCTGATCCACCAGAGCATCAC
CGGCCTGTACGAGACACGGATCGACCTGTCTCAGCTGGGAGGTGACTCTGGCGGCTCAAAAAGAACCGCC
GACGGCAGCGAATTCGAGCCCAAGAAGAAGAGGAAAGTCTAAACGCGTCGAACTTGTTTATTGCAGCTTA
TAATGGTTACAAATAAAGCAATAGCATCACAAATTTCACAAATAAAGCATTTTTTTCACTGCATTCTAGT
TGTGGTTTGTCCAAACTCATCAATGTATCTTATCATGTCTGGATCGGCGGCCGGTACCCGTTACATAACT
TACGGTAAATGGCCCGCCTGGCTGACCGCCCAACGACCCCCGCCCATTGACGTCAATAGTAACGCCAATA
GGGACTTTCCATTGACGTCAATGGGTGGAGTATTTACGGTAAACTGCCCACTTGGCAGTACATCAAGTGT
ATCATATGCCAAGTACGCCCCCTATTGACGTCAATGACGGTAAATGGCCCGCCTGGCATTGTGCCCAGTA
CATGACCTTATGGGACTTTCCTACTTGGCAGTACATCTACGTATTAGTCATCGCTATTACCATGGTCGAG
GTGAGCCCCACGTTCTGCTTCACTCTCCCCATCTCCCCCCCCTCCCCACCCCCAATTTTGTATTTATTTA
TTTTTTAATTATTTTGTGCAGCGATGGGGGCGGGGGGGGGGGGGGGCGCGCGCCAGGCGGGGCGGGGCGG
GGCGAGGGGCGGGGCGGGGCGAGGCGGAGAGGTGCGGCGGCAGCCAATCAGAGCGGCGCGCTCCGAAAGT
TTCCTTTTATGGCGAGGCGGCGGCGGCGGCGGCCCTATAAAAAGCGAAGCGCGCGGCGGGCGGGAGTCGC
TGCGCGCTGCCTTCGCCCCGTGCCCCGCTCCGCCGCCGCCTCGCGCCGCCCGCCCCGGCTCTGACTGACC
GCGTTACTCCCACAGGTGAGCGGGCGGGACGGCCCTTCTCCTCCGGGCTGTAATTAGCTGAGCAAGAGGT
AAGGGTTTAAGGGATGGTTGGTTGGTGGGGTATTAATGTTTAATTACCTGGAGCACCTGCCTGAAATCAC
TTTTTTTCAGGTTGGCAGATCCGCTAGCGCCACCATGGTGAGCAAGGGCGAGGAGGATAACATGGCCATC
ATCAAGGAGTTCATGCGCTTCAAGGTGCACATGGAGGGCTCCGTGAACGGCCACGAGTTCGAGATCGAGG
GCGAGGGCGAGGGCCGCCCCTACGAGGGCACCCAGACCGCCAAGCTGAAGGTGACCAAGGGTGGCCCCCT
GCCCTTCGCCTGGGACATCCTGTCCCCTCAGTTCATGTACGGCTCCAAGGCCTACGTGAAGCACCCCGCC
GACATCCCCGACTACTTGAAGCTGTCCTTCCCCGAGGGCTTCAAGTGGGAGCGCGTGATGAACTTCGATG
ACGGCGGCGTGGTGACCGTGACCCAGGACTCCTCCCTGCAGGACGGCGAGTTCATCTACAAGGTGAAGCT
GCGCGGCACCAACTTCCCCTCCGACGGCCCCGTAATGCAGAAGAAAACCATGGGCTGGGAGGCCTCCTCC
GAGCGGATGTACCCCGAGGACGGCGCCCTGAAGGGCGAGATCAAGCAGAGGCTGAAGCTGAAGGACGGCG
GCCACTACGACGCTGAGGTCAAGACCACCTACAAGGCCAAGAAGCCCGTGCAGCTGCCCGGCGCCTACAA
CGTCAACATCAAGTTGGACATCACCTCCCACAACGAGGACTACACCATCGTGGAACAGTACGAACGCGCC
GAGGGCCGCCACTCCACCGGCGGCATGGACGAGCTGTACAAGTAAACCGGTCTCTTGGCCCGGATCCCTG
TGCCTTCTAGTTGCCAGCCATCTGTTGTTTGCCCCTCCCCCGTGCCTTCCTTGACCCTGGAAGGTGCCAC
TCCCACTGTCCTTTCCTAATAAAATGAGGAAATTGCATCGCATTGTCTGAGTAGGTGTCATTCTATTCTG
GGGGGTGGGGTGGGGCAGGACAGCAAGGGGGAGGATTGGGAAAACAATAGCAGGCATGCTGGGGATGCGG
TGGGCTCTATGGTGGAAGCTTTCCATAGGCTCCGCCCCCCTGACGAGCATCACAAAAATCGACGCTCAAG
TCAGAGGTGGCGAAACCCGACAGGACTATAAAGATACCAGGCGTTTCCCCCTGGAAGCTCCCTCGTGCGC
TCTCCTGTTCCGACCCTGCCGCTTACCGGATACCTGTCCGCCTTTCTCCCTTCGGGAAGCGTGGCGCTTT
CTCATAGCTCACGCTGTAGGTATCTCAGTTCGGTGTAGGTCGTTCGCTCCAAGCTGGGCTGTGTGCACGA
ACCCCCCGTTCAGCCCGACCGCTGCGCCTTATCCGGTAACTATCGTCTTGAGTCCAACCCGGTAAGACAC
GACTTATCGCCACTGGCAGCAGCCACTGGTAACAGGATTAGCAGAGCGAGGTATGTAGGCGGTGCTACAG
AGTTCTTGAAGTGGTGGCCTAACTACGGCTACACTAGAAGAACAGTATTTGGTATCTGCGCTCTGCTGAA
GCCAGTTACCTTCGGAAAAAGAGTTGGTAGCTCTTGATCCGGCAAACAAACCACCGCTGGTAGCGGTGGT
TTTTTTGTTTGCAAGCAGCAGATTACGCGCAGAAAAAAAGGATCTCAAGAAGATCCTTTGATCTTTTCTA
CGGGGTCTGACGCTCAGTGGAACGAAAACTCACGTTAAGGGATTTTGGTCATGAGATTATCAAAAAGGAT
CTTCACCTAGATCCTTTTAAATTAAAAATGAAGTTTTAAATCAATCTAAAGTATATATGAGTAAACTTGG
TCTGACAGTTACCAATGCTTAATCAGTGAGGCACCCATCTCAGCGATCTGTCTATTTCGTTCATCCATAG
TTGCCTGACTCCCCGTCGTGTAGATAACTACGATACGGGAGGGCTTACCATCTGGCCCCAGTGCTGCAAT
GATACCGCGGCTTCCACGCTCACCGGCTCCAGATTTATCAGCAATAAACCAGCCAGCCGGAAGGGCCGAG
CGCAGAAGTGGTCCTGCAACTTTATCCGCCTCCATCCAGTCTATTAATTGTTGCCGGGAAGCTAGAGTAA
GTAGTTCGCCAGTTAATAGTTTGCGCAACGTTGTTGCCATTGCTACAGGCATCGTGGTGTCACGCTCGTC
GTTTGGTATGGCTTCATTCAGCTCCGGTTCCCAACGATCAAGGCGAGTTACATGATCCCCCATGTTGTGC
AAAAAAGCGGTTAGCTCCTTCGGTCCTCCGATCGTTGTCAGAAGTAAGTTGGCCGCAGTGTTATCACTCA
TGGTTATGGCAGCACTGCATAATTCTCTTACTGTCATGCCATCCGTAAGATGCTTTTCTGTGACTGGTGA
GTACTCAACCAAGTCATTCTGAGAATAGTGTATGCGGCGACCGAGTTGCTCTTGCCCGGCGTCAATACGG
GATAATACCGCGCCACATAGCAGAACTTTAAAAGTGCTCATCATTGGAAAACGTTCTTCGGGGCGAAAAC
TCTCAAGGATCTTACCGCTGTTGAGATCCAGTTCGATGTAACCCACTCGTGCACCCAACTGATCTTCAGC
ATCTTTTACTTTCACCAGCGTTTCTGGGTGAGCAAAAACAGGAAGGCAAAATGCCGCAAAAAAGGGAATA
AGGGCGACACGGAAATGTTGAATACTCAT
